Addgene plasmid #62109: pMuLE ENTR 7SK R4-R3
Purpose: (Empty Backbone) MuLE (Multiple Lentiviral Expression) Entry vector containing a 7SK RNA polymerase III promoter for shRNA expression. Compatible with MultiSite Gateway cloning
Depositing lab: Ian Frew. Depositing organization: University of Zurich. Publication: A versatile modular vector system for rapid combinatorial mammalian genetics. Albers J, Danzer C, Rechsteiner M, Lehmann H, Brandt LP, Hejhal T, Catalano A, Busenhart P, Goncalves AF, Brandt S, Bode PK, Bode-Lesniewska B, Wild PJ, Frew IJ. J Clin Invest. 2015 Mar 9. pii: 79743. doi: 10.1172/JCI79743. PubMed 25751063.
Backbone
  Vector backbone: N/A
  Vector type: Mammalian Expression, RNAi ; MuLE Gateway Entry Vector
Growth in bacteria
  Bacterial resistance: Kanamycin, 50 μg/mL
  Growth temperature: 37°C
  Growth strain: DH5alpha
  Copy number: High Copy
Gene/Insert
  Gene/Insert name: None
Terms and licenses: Academic/Nonprofit Terms; Industry Terms: Not Available to Industry
How to cite: pMuLE ENTR 7SK R4-R3 was a gift from Ian Frew (Addgene plasmid # 62109 ; http://n2t.net/addgene:62109 ; RRID:Addgene_62109)
