[The description below was written by a language model from this plasmid's Addgene catalogue record and pLannotate feature annotations shown in this document.]
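Description:
pMuLE ENTR 7SK R4-R3 is a small (about 3 kb) empty entry vector from the MuLE (Multiple Lentiviral Expression) toolkit, a modular system built on MultiSite Gateway recombination for assembling several expression elements into one lentiviral destination vector. It is not itself a viral vector. It is a bacterial shuttle plasmid that is propagated at high copy in E. coli through a ColE1/pUC-type origin and selected with kanamycin through the aph(3')-Ia KanR gene. The backbone also carries features typical of Gateway entry plasmids: rrnB T1 and T2 terminators that insulate the cloning region from read-through transcription, a T7 promoter, and short residual lacI and lacZα fragments that have no evident functional role.

According to the catalogue entry, the payload is a 7SK RNA polymerase III promoter intended to drive short hairpin RNA expression in mammalian cells. No hairpin or other insert is present, so users clone their own shRNA sequence downstream of the promoter. The automated feature table does not annotate the 7SK promoter. It presumably lies in the unannotated stretch between the two recombination sites, which spans the plasmid's numbering origin. An attR3 site flanks this region on one side. On the other side is a site that the annotation software labels as attR1 overlapping an attB4 core, which is consistent with the attR4 site implied by the "R4-R3" name. These sites set the position and orientation of the module, so that an LR reaction can combine it with other MuLE entry vectors to build lentiviral constructs for combinatorial knockdown and gene expression experiments.
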