Features (pLannotate 1.2.2; 10 found; start..end, strand, type, name):
     16..139     +  protein_bind   attR3: mutant version of attR; recombination site for the Gateway® LR reaction LR Clonase™
    195..213     -  promoter       T7 promoter: promoter for bacteriophage T7 RNA polymerase
    347..1156    +  CDS            KanR: aminoglycoside phosphotransferase; aph(3')-Ia; confers resistance to kanamycin in bacteria or G418 (Geneticin®) in eukaryotes
   1303..1891    +  rep_origin     ori: high-copy-number ColE1/pMB1/pBR322/pUC origin of replication
   2074..2166    +  CDS            lacI (fragment): lac repressor; lacI; The lac repressor binds to the lac operator to inhibit transcription in E. coli. This inhibition can be relieved by adding lactose or isopropyl-β-D-thiogalactopyranoside (IPTG).
   2221..2248    -  terminator     rrnB T2 terminator: transcription terminator T2 from the E. coli rrnB gene
   2380..2423    +  terminator     rrnB T1 terminator: Escherichia coli rrnB; transcription terminator T1 from the E. coli rrnB gene
   2470..2506    -  CDS            lacZα (fragment): LacZα fragment of β-galactosidase; lacZ fragment
   2556..2675    -  protein_bind   attR1: mutant version of attR; recombination site for the Gateway® LR reaction LR Clonase™
   2659..2679    -  protein_bind   attB4: mutant version of attB; core recombination site for the Gateway® BP reaction BP Clonase™
>Addgene plasmid #62109 | pMuLE ENTR 7SK R4-R3 | depositor full sequence | sequence record 101398 | Full Sequence
CTTTTTTGAATTCGACAACTTTGTATAATAAAGTTGAACGAGAAACGTAAAATGATATAAATATCAATAT
ATTAAATTAGATTTTGCATAAAAAACAGACTACATAATACTGTAAAACACAACATATCCAGTCACTATGA
ATCAACTACTTAGATGGTATTAGTGACCTGTACTGCAGGGCGGCCGCGATATCCCCTATAGTGAGTCGTA
TTACATGGTCATAGCTGTTTCCTGGCAGCTCTGGCCCGTGTCTCAAAATCTCTGATGTTACATTGCACAA
GATAAAAATATATCATCATGAACAATAAAACTGTCTGCTTACATAAACAGTAATACAAGGGGTGTTATGA
GCCATATTCAACGGGAAACGTCGAGGCCGCGATTAAATTCCAACATGGATGCTGATTTATATGGGTATAA
ATGGGCTCGCGATAATGTCGGGCAATCAGGTGCGACAATCTATCGCTTGTATGGGAAGCCCGATGCGCCA
GAGTTGTTTCTGAAACATGGCAAAGGTAGCGTTGCCAATGATGTTACAGATGAGATGGTCAGACTAAACT
GGCTGACGGAATTTATGCCTCTTCCGACCATCAAGCATTTTATCCGTACTCCTGATGATGCATGGTTACT
CACCACTGCGATCCCCGGAAAAACAGCATTCCAGGTATTAGAAGAATATCCTGATTCAGGTGAAAATATT
GTTGATGCGCTGGCAGTGTTCCTGCGCCGGTTGCATTCGATTCCTGTTTGTAATTGTCCTTTTAACAGCG
ATCGCGTATTTCGTCTCGCTCAGGCGCAATCACGAATGAATAACGGTTTGGTTGATGCGAGTGATTTTGA
TGACGAGCGTAATGGCTGGCCTGTTGAACAAGTCTGGAAAGAAATGCATAAACTTTTGCCATTCTCACCG
GATTCAGTCGTCACTCATGGTGATTTCTCACTTGATAACCTTATTTTTGACGAGGGGAAATTAATAGGTT
GTATTGATGTTGGACGAGTCGGAATCGCAGACCGATACCAGGATCTTGCCATCCTATGGAACTGCCTCGG
TGAGTTTTCTCCTTCATTACAGAAACGGCTTTTTCAAAAATATGGTATTGATAATCCTGATATGAATAAA
TTGCAGTTTCATTTGATGCTCGATGAGTTTTTCTAATCAGAATTGGTTAATTGGTTGTAACACTGGCAGA
GCATTACGCTGACTTGACGGGACGGCGCAAGCTCATGACCAAAATCCCTTAACGTGAGTTACGCGTCGTT
CCACTGAGCGTCAGACCCCGTAGAAAAGATCAAAGGATCTTCTTGAGATCCTTTTTTTCTGCGCGTAATC
TGCTGCTTGCAAACAAAAAAACCACCGCTACCAGCGGTGGTTTGTTTGCCGGATCAAGAGCTACCAACTC
TTTTTCCGAAGGTAACTGGCTTCAGCAGAGCGCAGATACCAAATACTGTTCTTCTAGTGTAGCCGTAGTT
AGGCCACCACTTCAAGAACTCTGTAGCACCGCCTACATACCTCGCTCTGCTAATCCTGTTACCAGTGGCT
GCTGCCAGTGGCGATAAGTCGTGTCTTACCGGGTTGGACTCAAGACGATAGTTACCGGATAAGGCGCAGC
GGTCGGGCTGAACGGGGGGTTCGTGCACACAGCCCAGCTTGGAGCGAACGACCTACACCGAACTGAGATA
CCTACAGCGTGAGCTATGAGAAAGCGCCACGCTTCCCGAAGGGAGAAAGGCGGACAGGTATCCGGTAAGC
GGCAGGGTCGGAACAGGAGAGCGCACGAGGGAGCTTCCAGGGGGAAACGCCTGGTATCTTTATAGTCCTG
TCGGGTTTCGCCACCTCTGACTTGAGCGTCGATTTTTGTGATGCTCGTCAGGGGGGCGGAGCCTATGGAA
AAACGCCAGCAACGCGGCCTTTTTACGGTTCCTGGCCTTTTGCTGGCCTTTTGCTCACATGTTCTTTCCT
GCGTTATCCCCTGATTCTGTGGATAACCGTATTACCGCCTTTGAGTGAGCTGATACCGCTCGCCGCAGCC
GAACGACCGAGCGCAGCGAGTCAGTGAGCGAGGAAGCGGAAGAGCGCCCAATACGCAAACCGCCTCTCCC
CGCGCGTTGGCCGATTCATTAATGCAGCTGGCACGACAGGTTTCCCGACTGGAAAGCGGGCAGTGAGCGC
AACGCAATTAATACGCGTACCGCTAGCCAGGAAGAGTTTGTAGAAACGCAAAAAGGCCATCCGTCAGGAT
GGCCTTCTGCTTAGTTTGATGCCTGGCAGTTTATGGCGGGCGTCCTGCCCGCCACCCTCCGGGCCGTTGC
TTCACAACGTTCAAATCCGCTCCCGGCGGATTTGTCCTACTCAGGAGAGCGTTCACCGACAAACAACAGA
TAAAACGAAAGGCCCAGTCTTCCGACTGAGCCTTTCGTTTTATTTGATGCCTGGCAGTTCCCTACTCTCG
CGTTAACGCTAGCATGGATGTTTTCCCAGTCACGACGTTGTAAAACGACGGCCAGTCTTAAGCTCGGGCC
CCTACAGGTCACTAATACCATCTAAGTAGTTGATTCATAGTGACTGGATATGTTGTGTTTTACAGTATTA
TGTAGTCTGTTTTTTATGCAAAATCTAATTTAATATATTGATATTTATATCATTTTACGTTTCTCGTTCA
ACTTTTCTATACAAAGTTGCTATCGATCTAGTGCTGCAGTATTTAGCATGCCCCACCCATCTGCAAGGCA
TTCTGGATAGTGTCAAAACAGCCGGAAATCAAGTCCGTTTATCTCAAACTTTAGCATTTTGGGAATAAAT
GATATTTGCTATGCTGGTTAAATTAGATTTTAGTTAAATTTCCTGCTGAAGCTCTAGTACGATAAGTAAC
TTGACCTAAGTGTAAAGTTGAGATTTCCTTCAGGTTTATATAGCTTGTGCGCCGCCTGGGTACCTCGGTC
TTCATAGATCTAGAGCT
