>Addgene plasmid #62109 | pMuLE ENTR 7SK R4-R3 | addgene partial sequence | sequence record 104363 | M13-F20 5'-TGTAAAACGACGGCCAGT-3'
AGTAGTTGATTCATAGTGACTGGATATGTTGTGTTTTACAGTATTATGTAGTCTGTTTTTTATGCAAAAT
CTAATTTAATATATTGATATTTATATCATTTTACGTTTCTCGTTCAACTTTTCTATACAAAGTTGCTATC
GATCTAGTGCTGCAGTATTTAGCATGCCCCACCCATCTGCAAGGCATTCTGGATAGTGTCAAAACAGCCG
GAAATCAAGTCCGTTTATCTCAAACTTTAGCATTTTGGGAATAAATGATATTTGCTATGCTGGTTAAATT
AGATTTTAGTTAAATTTCCTGCTGAAGCTCTAGTACGATAAGTAACTTGACCTAAGTGTAAAGTTGAGAT
TTCCTTCAGGTTTATATAGCTTGTGCGCCGCCTGGGTACCTCGGTC
