>Addgene plasmid #62109 | pMuLE ENTR 7SK R4-R3 | addgene partial sequence | sequence record 104365 | M13-Rev 5'-CAGGAAACAGCTATGACC-3'
CAGTACAGGTCACTAATACCATCTAAGTAGTTGATTCATAGTGACTGGATATGTTGTGTTTTACAGTATT
ATGTAGTCTGTTTTTTATGCAAAATCTAATTTAATATATTGATATTTATATCATTTTACGTTTCTCGTTC
AACTTTATTATACAAAGTTGTCGAATTCAAAAAAGAGCTCTAGATCTATGAAGACCGAGGTACCCAGGCG
GCGCACAAGCTATATAAACCTGAAGGAAATCTCAACTTTACACTTAGGTCAAGTTACTTATCGTACTAGA
GCTTCAGCAGGAAATTTAACTAAAATCTAATTTAACCAGCATAGCAAATATCATTTATTCCCAAAATGCT
AAAGTTTGAGA
